>Addgene plasmid #25127 | PP-CDPK4 (3DFA) | depositor partial sequence | sequence record 11601 | Author sequence
ACCTTTGCAGAAAGGTACAATATTGTATGTATGCTTGGCAAAGGTTCTTTTGGAGAAGTTTTGAAATGTA
AAGACAGAATCACTCAACAAGAATATGCTGTCAAGGTTATTAACAAAGCTAGTGCAAAGAACAAGGATAC
TAGTACAATTTTGAGAGAAGTTGAGCTTTTAAAGAAGCTTGATCATCCAAATATTATGAAGCTATTCGAG
ATTTTGGAAGATTCATCTAGCTTCTACATTGTAGGAGAGCTTTACACAGGAGGAGAACTCTTTGATGAAA
TTATTAAGAGAAAAAGATTTAGTGAGCATGATGCTGCTAGAATTATTAAACAAGTATTTTCAGGAATTAC
TTACATGCATAAACATAACATTGTACATAGAGATTTAAAGCCAGAAAACATACTTTTAGAGTCTAAAGAA
AAAGACTGTGATATTAAAATTATAGATTTTGGATTATCAACATGCTTCCAGCAAAATACCAAGATGAAGG
ATAGAATAGGAACAGCCTACTATATAGCTCCAGAAGTTTTGAGAGGTACTTATGATGAGAAATGTGATGT
ATGGTCAGCTGGAGTAATTCTATATATTCTCTTATCTGGAACACCTCCATTCTATGGAAAAAATGAATAT
GATATTTTGAAGAGAGTCGAGACAGGAAAGTATGCTTTTGACCTTCCACAATGGAGAACTATTTCTGATG
ATGCCAAGGATTTAATAAGAAAGATGTTAACTTTCCATCCTTCTTTGAGAATTACTGCAACACAATGTTT
AGAACATCCATGGATTCAAAAATATTCAAGTGAG
