>Addgene plasmid #25127 | PP-CDPK4 (3DFA) | addgene partial sequence | sequence record 31204 | 25127 with T7
CTGATATTTTGTTTACTTTAGAAGGAGATATACCATGCATCATCATCATCATCACAGCAGCGGCAGAGAA
AACTTGTATTTCCAGGGCACCTTTGCAGAAAGGTACAATATTGTATGTATGCTTGGCAAAGGTTCTTTTG
GAGAAGTTTTGAAATGTAAAGACAGAATCACTCAACAAGAATATGCTGTCAAGGTTATTAACAAAGCTAG
TGCAAAGAACAAGGATACTAGTACAATTTTGAGAGAAGTTGAGCTTTTAAAGAAGCTTGATCATCCAAAT
ATTATGAAGCTATTCGAGATTTTGGAAGATTCATCTAGCTTCTACATTGTAGGAGAGCTTTACACAGGAG
GAGAACTCTTTGATGAAATTATTAAGAGAAAAAGATTTAGTGAGCATGATGCTGCTAGAATTATTAAACA
AGTATTTTCAGGAATTACTTACATGCATAAACATAACATTGTACATAGAGATTTAAAGCCAGAAAACATA
CTTTTAGAGTCTAAAGAAAAAGACTGTGATATTAAAATTATAGATTTTGGATTATCAACATGCTTCCAGC
AAAATACCAAGATGAAGGATAGAATAGGAACAGCCTACTATATAGCTCCAGAAGTTTTGAGAGGTACTTA
TGATGAGAAATGTGATGTATGGTCAGCTGGAGTAATTCTATATATTCTCTTATCTGGAACACCTCCATTC
TATGGAAAAAATGAATATGATATTTTGAAGAGAGTCGAGACAGGAAAGTATGCTTTTGACCTTCCACAAT
GGAGAACTATTTCTGATGATGCCAAGGATTTAATAAGAAAGATGTTAACTTTCCATCCTTCTTTGAGAAT
TACTGC
