[The description below was written by a language model from this plasmid's Addgene catalogue record.]
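Description:
PP-CDPK4 (3DFA) is a bacterial expression plasmid built on the pET15-MHL backbone, a structural-genomics derivative of the pET family. It is maintained in E. coli under ampicillin selection and is recorded as low copy; a standard cloning strain is listed for propagation. The record does not include a feature table, so the promoter, origin and other backbone elements are not explicitly annotated. However, the listed sequencing primers (T7 forward and T7 terminator reverse) indicate that the insert sits between a T7 promoter and a T7 terminator. This is the usual pET arrangement, in which expression depends on a host strain supplying T7 RNA polymerase.

The insert is an 804 bp fragment of the Cryptosporidium parvum gene cgd3_920, encoding calcium-dependent protein kinase 4. It is not the full open reading frame: only the kinase domain, residues 70–338, is present, so the calcium-binding regulatory region typical of this kinase family would not be expected in the expressed protein. An N-terminal His tag is fused to the domain, allowing purification by immobilised metal affinity chromatography. The fragment was introduced by restriction enzyme cloning.

The stated purpose is recombinant production of the protein in bacteria for structure determination, and the construct corresponds to a deposited crystal structure (PDB entry 3DFA). It is therefore useful for producing the isolated parasite kinase domain for crystallography and similar structural work. It is less suited to work that requires the full-length, calcium-regulated enzyme.
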