Addgene plasmid #25127: PP-CDPK4 (3DFA)
Purpose: Bacterial expression for structure determination; may not be full ORF
Depositing lab: Cheryl Arrowsmith. Depositing organization: University of Toronto.
Backbone
  Vector backbone: pET15-MHL
  Backbone manufacturer: SGC
  Backbone size w/o insert (bp): 7737
  Vector type: Bacterial Expression
Growth in bacteria
  Bacterial resistance: Ampicillin, 100 μg/mL
  Growth temperature: 37°C
  Growth strain: DH5alpha
  Copy number: Low Copy
Gene/Insert
  Gene/Insert name: cgd3_920:C29727 (alt names: PDB: 3DFA; calcium dependent protein kinase 4 (kinase domain))
  Species: Cryptosporidium parvum
  Insert size (bp): 804
  Mutation: Kinase domain, residues 70-338
  Tag / fusion protein: His (N terminal on insert)
  Cloning method: Restriction Enzyme
  Sequencing primers: 5′ T7; 3′ T7-term
Terms and licenses: Academic/Nonprofit Terms; Industry Terms: Not Available to Industry
Depositor comments: PDB: 3DFA. http://www.thesgc.org/structures/3DFA/ .
How to cite: PP-CDPK4 (3DFA) was a gift from Cheryl Arrowsmith (Addgene plasmid # 25127 ; http://n2t.net/addgene:25127 ; RRID:Addgene_25127)
